Addgene plasmid #240044: pAAV-CMV-DIO-SaCas9-U6-sgGabbr1
Purpose: Knockdown expression of Gabbr1
Depositing lab: Huaibin Cai. Depositing organization: National Institute on Aging (NIA). Publication: Molecularly distinct striatonigral neuron subtypes differentially regulate locomotion. Dong J, Wang L, Sullivan BT, Sun L, Martinez Smith VM, Chang L, Ding J, Le W, Gerfen CR, Cai H. Nat Commun. 2025 Mar 19;16(1):2710. doi: 10.1038/s41467-025-58007-x. PubMed 40108161.
Backbone
  Vector backbone: PX601-AAV-CMV::NLS-SaCas9-NLS- 3xHA-bGHpA;U6::BsaI-sgRNA
  Total vector size (bp): 7481
  Vector type: Mouse Targeting, AAV, CRISPR
Growth in bacteria
  Bacterial resistance: Ampicillin, 100 μg/mL
  Growth temperature: 37°C
  Growth strain: NEB Stable
  Copy number: High Copy
Gene/Insert
  Gene/Insert name: gamma-aminobutyric acid type B receptor subunit 1 (alt names: GABAB1; GABAbR1)
  gRNA/shRNA sequence: GCGCCACACTCCACAATCCCAC
  Species: M. musculus (mouse)
  GenBank ID: NM_019439
  Entrez Gene: Gabbr1 (a.k.a. GABAB1, GABAbR1, bM573K1.1)
  Promoter: CMV
  Cloning method: Restriction Enzyme; 5′ cloning site Unknow (unknown if destroyed); 3′ cloning site Unknow (unknown if destroyed)
  Sequencing primers: 5′ U6F
Terms and licenses: Academic/Nonprofit Terms; Industry Terms: Not Available to Industry
How to cite: pAAV-CMV-DIO-SaCas9-U6-sgGabbr1 was a gift from Huaibin Cai (Addgene plasmid # 240044 ; http://n2t.net/addgene:240044 ; RRID:Addgene_240044)
