[The description below was written by a language model from this plasmid's Addgene catalogue record and pLannotate feature annotations shown in this document.]
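Description:
pAAV-CMV-DIO-SaCas9-U6-sgGabbr1 is an AAV transfer plasmid derived from the PX601 single-vector SaCas9 backbone, built for Cre-dependent CRISPR disruption of mouse Gabbr1, which encodes GABA-B receptor subunit 1. It is propagated in bacteria through a high-copy ColE1/pUC-type origin with ampicillin selection (AmpR), and it also carries an f1 origin. AAV2 inverted terminal repeats flank the payload so it can be packaged into recombinant AAV. One ITR is annotated in full and the other only as short fragments, which may reflect how hard these repeats are to sequence and annotate. The catalogue lists a size of 7,481 bp, whereas the sequenced record is 7,729 nt.

The payload has two expression units. In the first, the CMV enhancer and promoter sit upstream of a DIO (double-inverted open reading frame) cassette. The Staphylococcus aureus Cas9 coding sequence, with a nucleoplasmin NLS and a 3xHA tag, lies in antisense orientation between oppositely oriented lox2272 and loxP pairs, followed by a bGH polyadenylation signal. Without Cre, no functional Cas9 transcript is made. In Cre-expressing cells, recombination at the incompatible lox pairs flips the cassette and locks it in the sense orientation, allowing expression of nuclear, HA-detectable SaCas9. In the second unit, a human U6 Pol III promoter constitutively drives a Gabbr1-targeting guide fused to the SaCas9 gRNA scaffold.

The compact SaCas9 allows nuclease and guide to fit in one AAV genome, so editing is restricted to Cre-defined cell populations. The stated purpose is to knock down Gabbr1 expression, and the associated work concerns striatonigral neuron subtypes in mice.
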