Features (pLannotate 1.2.2; 26 found; start..end, strand, type, name):
      1..380     +  enhancer       CMV enhancer: human cytomegalovirus immediate early enhancer
    381..584     +  promoter       CMV promoter: human cytomegalovirus (CMV) immediate early promoter
    621..654     +  protein_bind   lox2272: Cre-mediated recombination occurs in the 8-bp core sequence (GGATACTT). lox2272 sites are compatible with each other, but incompatible with loxP or loxN sites (Lee and Saito, 1988). Cre recombinase
    655..704     -  intron         β-globin intron (fragment): internally truncated intron from human β-globin
    705..738     +  protein_bind   loxP: Cre-mediated recombination occurs in the 8-bp core sequence (GCATACAT). Cre recombinase
    748..776     -  CDS            3xHA (fragment): three tandem HA epitope tags
    787..803     -  CDS            3xHA (fragment): three tandem HA epitope tags
    814..830     -  CDS            3xHA (fragment): three tandem HA epitope tags
    837..884     -  CDS            nucleoplasmin NLS: bipartite nuclear localization signal from nucleoplasmin
    885..4040    -  CDS            cas9: CAS9_STAAU - Experimental evidence at protein level: Swiss-Prot protein existence level 1. CRISPR (clustered regularly interspaced short palindromic repeat) is an adaptive immune system that provides protection against mobile genetic elements (viruses, transposable elements and conjugative plasmids). CRISPR clusters contain spacers, sequences complementary to antecedent mobile elements, and target invading nucleic acids. CRISPR clusters are transcribed and processed into CRISPR RNA (crRNA). In type II CRISPR systems correct processing of pre-crRNA requires a trans- encoded small RNA (tracrRNA)
   4117..4150    -  protein_bind   lox2272: Cre-mediated recombination occurs in the 8-bp core sequence (GGATACTT). lox2272 sites are compatible with each other, but incompatible with loxP or loxN sites (Lee and Saito, 1988). Cre recombinase
   4151..4200    -  intron         β-globin intron (fragment): internally truncated intron from human β-globin
   4201..4234    -  protein_bind   loxP: Cre-mediated recombination occurs in the 8-bp core sequence (GCATACAT). Cre recombinase
   4265..4376    +  polyA_signal   bGH poly(A) signal: bovine growth hormone polyadenylation signal
   4479..4719    +  promoter       U6 promoter: RNA polymerase III promoter for human U6 snRNA
   4750..4825    +  misc_RNA       Sa gRNA scaffold: guide RNA scaffold for the Staphylococcus aureus CRISPR/Cas9 system
   4839..4979    +  repeat_region  AAV2 ITR: inverted terminal repeat of adeno-associated virus serotype 2 inverted
   4984..5035    -  misc_feature   bom (fragment): basis of mobility region from pBR322
   5054..5509    +  rep_origin     f1 ori (sequence partly withheld): f1 bacteriophage origin of replication; arrow indicates direction of (+) strand synthesis
   5510..5559    -  misc_feature   bom (fragment): basis of mobility region from pBR322
   5661..5696    -  CDS            rop (fragment): Rop protein, which maintains plasmids at low copy number; rop
   5791..5895    +  promoter       AmpR promoter: bla
   5896..6756    +  CDS            AmpR: β-lactamase; bla; confers resistance to ampicillin, carbenicillin, and related antibiotics
   6927..7515    +  rep_origin     ori: high-copy-number ColE1/pMB1/pBR322/pUC origin of replication
   7588..7615    +  repeat_region  AAV2 ITR (fragment): inverted terminal repeat of adeno-associated virus serotype 2 inverted
   7644..7671    +  repeat_region  AAV2 ITR (fragment): inverted terminal repeat of adeno-associated virus serotype 2 inverted
>Addgene plasmid #240044 | pAAV-CMV-DIO-SaCas9-U6-sgGabbr1 | addgene full sequence | sequence record 496239 | Addgene NGS Result
GACATTGATTATTGACTAGTTATTAATAGTAATCAATTACGGGGTCATTAGTTCATAGCCCATATATGGA
GTTCCGCGTTACATAACTTACGGTAAATGGCCCGCCTGGCTGACCGCCCAACGACCCCCGCCCATTGACG
TCAATAATGACGTATGTTCCCATAGTAACGCCAATAGGGACTTTCCATTGACGTCAATGGGTGGAGTATT
TACGGTAAACTGCCCACTTGGCAGTACATCAAGTGTATCATATGCCAAGTACGCCCCCTATTGACGTCAA
TGACGGTAAATGGCCCGCCTGGCATTATGCCCAGTACATGACCTTATGGGACTTTCCTACTTGGCAGTAC
ATCTACGTATTAGTCATCGCTATTACCATGGTGATGCGGTTTTGGCAGTACATCAATGGGCGTGGATAGC
GGTTTGACTCACGGGGATTTCCAAGTCTCCACCCCATTGACGTCAATGGGAGTTTGTTTTGGCACCAAAA
TCAACGGGACTTTCCAAAATGTCGTAACAACTCCGCCCCATTGACGCAAATGGGCGGTAGGCGTGTACGG
TGGGAGGTCTATATAAGCAGAGCTCTCTGGCTAACTACCGGTGCTAGCGTCGACTCCGGAATAACTTCGT
ATAGGATACTTTATACGAAGTTATGCAGAATGGTAGCTGGATTGTAGCTGCTATTAGCAATATGAAACCT
CTTAATAACTTCGTATAGCATACATTATACGAAGTTATGGCGCGCCTTAAGCGTAATCTGGAACATCGTA
TGGGTAAGCGTAATCTGGAACATCGTATGGGTAAGCGTAATCTGGAACATCGTATGGGTAGGATCCCTTT
TTCTTTTTTGCCTGGCCGGCCTTTTTCGTGGCCGCCGGCCTTTTGCCCTTTTTGATGATCTGAGGGTGCT
TCTTAGATTTCACTTCATACAGGTTGCCCAGAATGTCTGTGCTGTACTTCTTAATGCTCTGGGTCTTGGA
GGCGATTGTCTTAATGATCCTGGGGGGCCTCTTGTCGTTCATGTTTTCCAGGTACTCGCGGTAGGTGATG
TCGATCATGTTCACTTCGATCCGGTTCAGCAGGTCGTTGTTCACGCCGATCACTCTATACAGCTCGCCGT
TGATCTTGATCAGATCGTTGTTGTAGAAGGAGGCGATAAACTCGGCCTGGTTGCTGATCTTCTTCAGCTT
CTTAGCTTCCTCATAGCACTTGCTATTCACTTCGTAGTAGTTTTCTTTTTTGATCACATCCAGATTCTTC
ACGGTCACGAACTTGTACACGCCATTGTCCAGGTACACGTCGAATCTGTAGGGCTTCAGGGACAGCTTCA
CGACCTTGTTTCTGCTGTTGGGGTAGTCGTCGGTGATGTCCAGATGGGCGTTCAGTTTGTTGCCGTAATA
CTTAATCTTCTTGATCACGGGGCCGTTGTCCTTTTTGGAGTACTTGGTCAGGTAGTTCCCGGTTTCCTCG
TAGTACTTGTACAGGGGATTCTTCTCGTCGCCGTACTGTTCCATAATCAGCTTCAGTTTCTGGTAGGTCT
GGGGGTCGTGGTGGTACATCAGCAGCTTTTCGGGGCTCTTGTTGATCAGCTTTTTCAGCTTGTCATTGTC
CTTGTCGTACAGGCCGTTCAGATTGTTCACGATCAGGGTGTTGCCCTTGTCGTCCTTCCGGGTGGAGTAC
AGGGTGTCGTTAATCAGCTCTCTATTAGGCTTCTTGTCCACCCGGTGGCTGTACTTGTAGTCCTTGAAGT
CCTTAATGTGCTTGATCTGGTGGGGGGTGATGAAGATCTCTTTGTACTCCTGCTCGGTTTCGATCTCGGG
CATGCTCTCGGCCTGCTTTTCCTCGAACATCTGGTTTTCCATCACTTTTTTGGCCTTGTCCAGTTTCTTC
CACTCTTTGAAGATGAAATCGGCGTTGGCAATGATCAGGGCGTCCTCGGCGTGGTGCTTGTACCCCTTGT
TCCGCTCTTTCTTAAACTTCCACTTCCGCCGCAGAAAGCTGGTGAAGCCGCCATTGATGGACTTCACTTT
CACGTCCAGGTTGTTCACTCTGAAGTAGCTCCGCAGCAGGTTCATCAGGCCTCTGGTGGCGTATCTGGTA
TCCACCAGGTTCCGGTTGATGAAGTCTTTCTGCACGGAGAACCTGTTGATGTCCCGTTCTTCCAGCAGAT
ACTCTTTCTTGGTCTTGCTGATTCTGCCCTTGCCCTTGGCCAGATTCAGGATGTGCTTCTTGAAGGTTTC
GTAGCTGATCTTGCTGTCGCTGCTGCTCAGGTACTGGAATGGGGTCCGGTTGCCCTTCTTGCTGTTTTCT
TCCTGCTTCACGAGCACCTTGTTGTTGAAGCTGTTGTCGAAGGACACGCTTCTGGGGATGATGTGGTCCA
CCTCATAGTTGAAGGGGTTGTTCAGCAGATCTTCCAGAGGGATGGCTTCCAGGCTGTACAGGCACTTGCC
TTCCTGCATGTCGTGCAGCTTGATCTTCTCGATCAGGTACTTGGCGTTCTCTTTGCCGGTGGTCCGGATG
ATTTCCTCGATCCGCTCGTTGGTCTGCCGGTTCCGCTTCTGCATCTCGTTGATCATTTTCTGGGCGTCCT
TGGAGTTCTTCTCGCGGGCCAGCTCGATAATGATGTCGTTGGGCAGGCCGTACTTCTTGATGATGGCGTT
GATCACTTTGATGCTCTGGATGAAGCTTCTCTTCACGACGGGGCTCAGGATGAAGTCGTCCACCAGGGTG
GTGGGGATCTCTTTCTGCTGGGACAGGTCCACCTTCTTGGGCACCAGCTTCAGCCGGTTGAAGATAGCGA
TCTGGTTGTCGTTGGTGTGCCACAGCTCGTCCAGGATCAGGTTGATGGCCTTCAGGCTCAGGTTGTGGGT
GCCGGTATAGCCCTTCAGATTAGAGATCTGCTCGATCTCTTCCTGGGTCAGCTCGGAGTTCAGATTGGTC
AGTTCTTCCTGGATGTCCTCGCTGCTCTGGTAGATGGTCAGGATCTTGGCAATCTGATCCAGCAGCTCGG
CGTTCTCAATAATCTCTTTCCGGGCGGTAATGTCCTTGATGTCGTGGTACACCTTCAGGTTGGTGAACTC
GGGCTTGCCGGTGCTGGTCACTCTGTAGCCCTTAATATCCTCTTCGTTCACGAGGATTTCTTTGGCGATC
TGCTTCAGGGTGGGCTTCTTCTTCTGCTTGAACACGTTCTCGATGATCTGGAACTTCTCGTAATATTCCA
GCTTCTCGTTCTCGTCCCTGGTGATCACGAGATTGTTCAGGTCGTTCAGGGCGTTGTACAGGTCGGCGTT
GTAGGCGTACTTCACGCTCCGCAGTTCCTCGGGGAAGTAGGTGCAGTGGCCCATCAGCATCTCGTACCAT
TCTTTGATGTCCTTCCAGCCGAAGGGGCTGCCCTCGCCAGGTCCCTCATAGTAGGTCCGCCGGGTTTCCA
GCAGGTCGATGTAGGTGTCGATGAAGCTCTGGTCCAGCTGGTGGTAGGCCTTCTGCACCTTCAGCAGCTG
TTTGGCTTCTTTCACGTAGTCGCTGGTCTTGAATCTGTTGATGCTGCCCCGCACTTCGCCGTCTTTCTTC
AGCCGTTCCAGCTGCAGTTCGGCCACGTATTTCTCTTCCAGGGCCTTGCTGTTCCGGCTGATCTGCTCTT
TGGTGGACAGCTCGTTGCCGGTGTCCTCTTCCACCTCGTTCACGTTGTGCACGCCTCTTCTCTTGGCCAG
GTGCAGCAGGGCGGCAGAGAACTCTTCCTCGCTCAGCTTCTGGCTCAGGCCCTTCACTCTGGCCTCGTAG
GGGTTGATGCCGCTCAGCTCGCTGTGGTCGGTCAGCAGGTTGTAGTCGAACAGCAGCTTCTTCACTCTCT
GGATTCTATGCCGCCTCCGCCGCTTCAGCCTTCTGGCGCCTCTCTTGCTCCGCCTGCCCTCGTTGTTTTC
CACGTTGGCCTCTTTGAACAGCCGCACGCCGGCATCGATCACGTCCCGTGTCTCGTAGTCGATGATGCCG
TAGCCCACGCTGGTGATGCCGATGTCCAGGCCCAGGATGTAGTTCCGCTTGGCTGCTGGGACTCCGTGGA
TACCGACCTTCCGCTTCTTCTTTGGGGCCATGCGGCCGCTGCAGACCGGTGCTAGCATAACTTCGTATAA
AGTATCCTATACGAAGTTATTTGCCTTAACCCAGAAATTATCACTGTTATTCTTTAGAATGGTGCAAAGA
ATAACTTCGTATAATGTATGCTATACGAAGTTATGAATTCCTAGAGCTCGCTGATCAGCCTCGACTGTGC
CTTCTAGTTGCCAGCCATCTGTTGTTTGCCCCTCCCCCGTGCCTTCCTTGACCCTGGAAGGTGCCACTCC
CACTGTCCTTTCCTAATAAAATGAGGAAATTGCATCGCATTGTCTGAGTAGGTGTCATTCTATTCTGGGG
GGTGGGGTGGGGCAGGACAGCAAGGGGGAGGATTGGGAAGAGAATAGCAGGCATGCTGGGGAGGTACCGA
GGGCCTATTTCCCATGATTCCTTCATATTTGCATATACGATACAAGGCTGTTAGAGAGATAATTGGAATT
AATTTGACTGTAAACACAAAGATATTAGTACAAAATACGTGACGTAGAAAGTAATAATTTCTTGGGTAGT
TTGCAGTTTTAAAATTATGTTTTAAAATGGACTATCATATGCTTACCGTAACTTGAAAGTATTTCGATTT
CTTGGCTTTATATATCTTGTGGAAAGGACGAAACACCGCGCCACACTCCACAATCCCACGTTTTAGTACT
CTGGAAACAGAATCTACTAAAACAAGGCAAAATGCCGTGTTTATCTCGTCAACTTGTTGGCGAGATTTTT
GCGGCCGCAGGAACCCCTAGTGATGGAGTTGGCCACTCCCTCTCTGCGCGCTCGCTCGCTCACTGAGGCC
GGGCGACCAAAGGTCGCCCGACGCCCGGGCTTTGCCCGGGCGGCCTCAGTGAGCGAGCGAGCGCGCAGCT
GCCTGCAGGGGCGCCTGATGCGGTATTTTCTCCTTACGCATCTGTGCGGTATTTCACACCGCATA
[95 nt withheld, positions 5036-5130]
T
[46 nt withheld, positions 5132-5177]
C
[141 nt withheld, positions 5179-5319]
CCTTTGACGTTGGAGTCCACGTTCTTT
[37 nt withheld, positions 5347-5383]
ACTCTATCTCGGGCTATTCTTTTGATTTATAAGGGATTTTGCCGATTTCGGTCTATTGGTTAAAAAATGA
GCTGATTTAACAAAAATTTAACGCGAATTTTAACAAAATATTAACGTTTACAATTTTATGGTGCACTCTC
AGTACAATCTGCTCTGATGCCGCATAGTTAAGCCAGCCCCGACACCCGCCAACACCCGCTGACGCGCCCT
GACGGGCTTGTCTGCTCCCGGCATCCGCTTACAGACAAGCTGTGACCGTCTCCGGGAGCTGCATGTGTCA
GAGGTTTTCACCGTCATCACCGAAACGCGCGAGACGAAAGGGCCTCGTGATACGCCTATTTTTATAGGTT
AATGTCATGATAATAATGGTTTCTTAGACGTCAGGTGGCACTTTTCGGGGAAATGTGCGCGGAACCCCTA
TTTGTTTATTTTTCTAAATACATTCAAATATGTATCCGCTCATGAGACAATAACCCTGATAAATGCTTCA
ATAATATTGAAAAAGGAAGAGTATGAGTATTCAACATTTCCGTGTCGCCCTTATTCCCTTTTTTGCGGCA
TTTTGCCTTCCTGTTTTTGCTCACCCAGAAACGCTGGTGAAAGTAAAAGATGCTGAAGATCAGTTGGGTG
CACGAGTGGGTTACATCGAACTGGATCTCAACAGCGGTAAGATCCTTGAGAGTTTTCGCCCCGAAGAACG
TTTTCCAATGATGAGCACTTTTAAAGTTCTGCTATGTGGCGCGGTATTATCCCGTATTGACGCCGGGCAA
GAGCAACTCGGTCGCCGCATACACTATTCTCAGAATGACTTGGTTGAGTACTCACCAGTCACAGAAAAGC
ATCTTACGGATGGCATGACAGTAAGAGAATTATGCAGTGCTGCCATAACCATGAGTGATAACACTGCGGC
CAACTTACTTCTGACAACGATCGGAGGACCGAAGGAGCTAACCGCTTTTTTGCACAACATGGGGGATCAT
GTAACTCGCCTTGATCGTTGGGAACCGGAGCTGAATGAAGCCATACCAAACGACGAGCGTGACACCACGA
TGCCTGTAGCAATGGCAACAACGTTGCGCAAACTATTAACTGGCGAACTACTTACTCTAGCTTCCCGGCA
ACAATTAATAGACTGGATGGAGGCGGATAAAGTTGCAGGACCACTTCTGCGCTCGGCCCTTCCGGCTGGC
TGGTTTATTGCTGATAAATCTGGAGCCGGTGAGCGTGGAAGCCGCGGTATCATTGCAGCACTGGGGCCAG
ATGGTAAGCCCTCCCGTATCGTAGTTATCTACACGACGGGGAGTCAGGCAACTATGGATGAACGAAATAG
ACAGATCGCTGAGATAGGTGCCTCACTGATTAAGCATTGGTAACTGTCAGACCAAGTTTACTCATATATA
CTTTAGATTGATTTAAAACTTCATTTTTAATTTAAAAGGATCTAGGTGAAGATCCTTTTTGATAATCTCA
TGACCAAAATCCCTTAACGTGAGTTTTCGTTCCACTGAGCGTCAGACCCCGTAGAAAAGATCAAAGGATC
TTCTTGAGATCCTTTTTTTCTGCGCGTAATCTGCTGCTTGCAAACAAAAAAACCACCGCTACCAGCGGTG
GTTTGTTTGCCGGATCAAGAGCTACCAACTCTTTTTCCGAAGGTAACTGGCTTCAGCAGAGCGCAGATAC
CAAATACTGTTCTTCTAGTGTAGCCGTAGTTAGGCCACCACTTCAAGAACTCTGTAGCACCGCCTACATA
CCTCGCTCTGCTAATCCTGTTACCAGTGGCTGCTGCCAGTGGCGATAAGTCGTGTCTTACCGGGTTGGAC
TCAAGACGATAGTTACCGGATAAGGCGCAGCGGTCGGGCTGAACGGGGGGTTCGTGCACACAGCCCAGCT
TGGAGCGAACGACCTACACCGAACTGAGATACCTACAGCGTGAGCTATGAGAAAGCGCCACGCTTCCCGA
AGGGAGAAAGGCGGACAGGTATCCGGTAAGCGGCAGGGTCGGAACAGGAGAGCGCACGAGGGAGCTTCCA
GGGGGAAACGCCTGGTATCTTTATAGTCCTGTCGGGTTTCGCCACCTCTGACTTGAGCGTCGATTTTTGT
GATGCTCGTCAGGGGGGCGGAGCCTATGGAAAAACGCCAGCAACGCGGCCTTTTTACGGTTCCTGGCCTT
TTGCTGGCCTTTTGCTCACATGTCCTGCAGGCAGCTGCGCGCTCGCTCGCTCACTGAGGCCGCCCGGGCG
TCGGGCGACCTTTGGTCGCCCGGCCTCAGTGAGCGAGCGAGCGCGCAGAGAGGGAGTGGCCAACTCCATC
ACTAGGGGTTCCTGCGGCCTCTAGACTCGAGGCGTT
