>Addgene plasmid #240044 | pAAV-CMV-DIO-SaCas9-U6-sgGabbr1 | depositor partial sequence | sequence record 473021 | U6 promoter, sgRNA insert, SaCas9 sgRNA scaffold
GGCTGTTAGAGAGATAATTGGAATTAATTTGACTGTAAACACAAAGATATTAGTACAAAATACGTGACGT
AGAAAGTAATAATTTCTTGGGTAGTTTGCAGTTTTAAAATTATGTTTTAAAATGGACTATCATATGCTTA
CCGTAACTTGAAAGTATTTCGATTTCTTGGCTTTATATATCTTGTGGAAAGGACGAAACACCGCGCCACA
CTCCACAATCCCACGTTTTAGTACTCTGGAAACAGAATCTACTAAAACAAGGCAAAATGCCGTGTTTATC
TCGTCAACTTGTTGGCGAGATTTTTCGGACCGAGCGGCCGCAGGAACCCCTAGTGATGGAGTTGGCCACT
CCCTCTCTGCGC
